Addgene plasmid #16491: pET-SMAD4
Depositing lab: Bert Vogelstein. Depositing organization: Johns Hopkins University and School of Medicine. Publication: Human Smad3 and Smad4 are sequence-specific transcription activators. Zawel L, Dai JL, Buckhaults P, Zhou S, Kinzler KW, Vogelstein B, Kern SE. Mol Cell. 1998 Mar . 1(4):611-7. 10.1016/S1097-2765(00)80061-1 PubMed 9660945.
Backbone
  Vector backbone: pET-33b
  Backbone manufacturer: Novagen
  Backbone size w/o insert (bp): 5400
  Vector type: Bacterial Expression
Growth in bacteria
  Bacterial resistance: Kanamycin, 50 μg/mL
  Growth temperature: 37°C
  Growth strain: DH5alpha
  Copy number: Unknown
Gene/Insert
  Gene/Insert name: Smad4
  Species: H. sapiens (human)
  Insert size (bp): 1656
  Entrez Gene: SMAD4 (a.k.a. DPC4, JIP, MADH4, MYHRS)
  Tag / fusion protein: 6xHis (N terminal on backbone); 6xHis (C terminal on backbone)
  Cloning method: Restriction Enzyme; 5′ cloning site XhoI (unknown if destroyed); 3′ cloning site EcoRI (unknown if destroyed)
  Sequencing primers: 5′ T7
Terms and licenses: Academic/Nonprofit Terms; Industry Terms: Not Available to Industry
Depositor comments: Full length DPC4/SMAD4 cDNA (codons 1-552)
How to cite: pET-SMAD4 was a gift from Bert Vogelstein (Addgene plasmid # 16491 ; http://n2t.net/addgene:16491 ; RRID:Addgene_16491)
