[The description below was written by a language model from this plasmid's Addgene catalogue record.]
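Description:
pET-SMAD4 is a bacterial expression plasmid built on the Novagen pET-33b backbone (about 5.4 kb without insert) and carrying the full-length human SMAD4 cDNA, also known as DPC4 or MADH4. The insert is recorded as 1656 bp, covering codons 1–552, and was placed into the vector by restriction cloning using XhoI at the 5′ site and EcoRI at the 3′ site; the record does not say whether these sites survived cloning. The plasmid is selected with kanamycin and propagated in a standard cloning strain (DH5alpha). Copy number is listed as unknown, and no feature table is provided, so the origin of replication and other backbone elements are not itemised in the record.

The promoter is not explicitly stated, but pET-series vectors use a T7 promoter under lac operator control, which fits the T7 sequencing primer listed for the 5′ end. Expression from such vectors generally requires moving the plasmid into a host that supplies T7 RNA polymerase. The backbone contributes 6xHis tags, recorded at both the N and C termini of the SMAD4 coding sequence, allowing purification of the recombinant protein by immobilised metal affinity chromatography. Whether the C-terminal tag is actually translated depends on the presence of a stop codon in the insert, which the record does not address.

SMAD4 is the common mediator Smad of TGF-β signalling and a tumour suppressor. The associated publication characterises human Smad3 and Smad4 as sequence-specific transcription activators, so this construct most plausibly served to produce purified SMAD4 protein for in vitro biochemical work such as DNA-binding studies.
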