>Addgene plasmid #16491 | pET-SMAD4 | addgene partial sequence | sequence record 23122 | T7 5'-TAATACGACTCACTATAGGG-3'
GNTGCGGACATTCCCTCTGAATATTTTGTTTAACTTTAAGAAGGAGATATACCATGGGCAGCAGCCATCA
TCATCATCATCACAGCAGCGGCCTGGTGCCGCGCGGCAGCCGTCGTGCATCTGTTCATATGGCTAGCATG
ACTGGTGGACAGCAAATGGGTCGGGATCCGAATTCGATGGACAATATGTCTATTACGAATACACCAACAA
GTAATGGTGCCTGTCTGAGCATTGTGCATAGTTTGATGTGCCATAGACAAGGTGGAGAGAGTGAAACATT
TGCAAAAAGAGCAATTGAAAGTTTGGTAAAGAAGCTGAAGGAGAAAAAAGATGAATTGGATTCTTTAATA
ACAGCTATAACTACAAATGGAGCTCATCCTAGTAAATGTGTTACCATACAGAGAACATTGGATGGGAGGC
TTCAGGTGGCTGGTCGGAAAGGATTTCCTCATGTGATCTATGCCCGTCTCTGGAGGTGGCCTGATCTTCA
CAAAAATGAACTAAAACATGTTAAATATTGTCAGTATGCGTTTGACTTAAAATGTGATAGTGTCTGTGTG
AATCCATATCACTACGAACGAGTTGTATCACCTGGAATTGATCTCTCAGGATTAACACTGCAGAGTAATG
CTCCATCAAGTATGATGGTGAAGGATGAATATGTGCATGACTTTGAGGGACAGCCATCTGTGTCCACTGA
AGGACATTCAATTCAAACCATCCAGCATCCACAAGTAATCGTGNCATCGNCAGANACATACAGCACCCCA
GC
